>Addgene plasmid #133652 | ZJOM43 | addgene full sequence | sequence record 308131 | Addgene NGS Result
GAACGCGGCCGCCAGCTGAAGCTTCATCACTTTTGTTCCTTTTGTCGTTTTTCTTCTTTTAGATTCCATC
TTGAAAAGAGATGAAATGGACAAAGTAACATAATTTAGACCCAACAAAGTAAAAAGAAGGTTGGGTTGGC
ATTGAAGATCACAATGGGAATTCAGGAAAAGACATTGGGGATACGAAAAGAGCGCAAATTGGTGGTTGTG
CCTCGCGAAAGAAATCATGTTAGACACGCTTCACAAAGGACACGTTCTAAAAACTACAAGAATATCTCCA
AAAAGAGGGCTCAACAACACGCGTTTGGATTCAATATTGCTAAGACTCTTGCCAAGATCCAAGCGTTTGT
ATGGGGGTCTCCCGCAGATGAGGAAGAAGAAAGCGTTGTCCCATTGTCTAAAAATTCTCAGGATTGTGTG
CCTCTACAATGGCAAGCAAAGTTTGCGCAATTGCGGCAGCAGCTGCACTCTACACAAAAGGAACTACAAT
TTGTCAAGGAAAAGTGTCATCTGTTGCAGTCGGTGTTGGACGACGCAAACATCGATCAAAGATACCTGGA
GTCTCGTCGAGACATGAAAAATATTGAGCGAGACAACCTCAAACCGACAGAAAATTTACCACCTTCGCCA
GTAAGAGCAGTAAACCCGTTAGTGACTTCAAGTCCGATTCACATGTCGCCACTCCAGTCGCGCCAACGAC
CAGTTTCTTCCCTACAGCCCCCAAAGGGCCCCAACTTCTACGCCAAGTATCCTAAGCTTCCTCAAACGAA
CATTCTCAGAGAATCTCCGACTGAGGATTCGGTTCCGCACGCTGAATAGAAACACAACACGTCATGGTTG
TTCTTTCTGTACATCTATTTATTCTTGCTTGATGATATTTATTGTATTGCTTTACGGGTACCCCCGCTGG
GTGAAAAAAAAAAAAAAAATAAGAACTTCATGATATCGAACGATTTAATCGTGGGTTGAGGACATGGAAG
ACAAAAATAAAGCAGCATAGAGTGCCTATAGTAGATGGGGTACAA
[246 nt withheld, positions 1026-1271]
AAGAAATCTCCTAGCGCTGGTAGTGGTTCCAACGGTGGTAATAAGAAAATCTCTCAGGAAGAGGGTGAGG
ATAATGGTGGAGAAGACAACAAAAAGCTAAGAGGTGCCTTATCGAGTGCTATTTTGTCTGAGAAGCCCAA
TGTTAAGTGGGAAGACGTGGCTGGACTGGAAGGAGCCAAAGAGGCCCTTAAAGAAGCCGTTATTTTACCT
GTCAAGTTCCCACATTTGTTCAAAGGTAACCGTAAGCCCACTTCGGGAATCTTATTGTACGGACCACCAG
GTACAGGTAAATCATATTTGGCAAAAGCAGTGGCCACCGAGGCCAATTCTACCTTTTTCAGTGTTAGTTC
CAGTGATTTGGTTTCTAAGTGGATGGGTGAATCTGAAAAACTTGTCAAACAGTTATTTGCGATGGCAAGA
GAAAATAAACCTTCTATTATTTTTATAGATGAAGTGGATGCGCTAACAGGTACCAGAGGAGAAGGAGAGA
GCGAAGCAAGTAGAAGAATTAAAACAGAATTATTGGTACAAATGAATGGTGTTGGGAATGACTCCCAAGG
TGTTTTGGTCCTTGGCGCAACAAATATCCCATGGCAACTGGACAGTGCCATCAGGAGAAGATTTGAAAGA
AGAATATATATACCATTACCAGATTTGGCGGCAAGAACCACCATGTTCGAGATTAACGTCGGCGACACTC
CATGCGTATTGACCAAGGAAGATTATAGAACTTTAGGTGCAATGACTGAAGGTTATTCCGGGAGTGATAT
TGCTGTAGTGGTGAAAGATGCGCTAATGCAACCGATAAGAAAAATTCAAAGCGCGACACATTTCAAAGAT
GTCTCTACGGAGGACGACGAAACAAGAAAACTAACACCATGCTCTCCAGGTGATGATGGCGCCATCGAGA
TGAGTTGGACGGATATTGAAGCTGATGAATTAAAAGAACCAGATCTCACCATAAAGGATTTCTTAAAGGC
TATCAAATCGACGAGACCTACCGTGAATGAGGATGACTTGCTGAAGCAAGAACAGTTCACTAGAGATTTT
GGTCAAGAAGGTAACGCTTCGTACGCTGCAGGTCGTGGGATTCCTGGGTTAATTAACATCGCTAGCATGG
TTTCCAAAGGTGAAGAGAACAATATGGCTGTCATCAAGCCCTTCATGAGATTCAAGGTGCACATGGAGGG
CTCCGTGAACGGCCACGAGTTCGAGATCGAGGGCGAGGGCGAGGGCAAGCCCTACGAGGGCACCCAGACC
GCCAAGCTGCAGGTGACCAAGGGCGGCCCCCTGCCCTTCGCCTGGGACATCCTGTCCCCCCAGTTCCAGT
ACGGCTCCAAGGTGTACGTGAAGCACCCCGCCGACATCCCCGACTACAAGAAGCTGTCCTTCCCCGAGGG
CTTCAAGTGGGAGAGAGTGATGAACTTCGAGGACGGCGGCGTGGTGACCGTGACCCAGGACTCCTCCCTG
CAGGACGGCACCTTCATCTACCACGTGAAGTTCATCGGCGTGAACTTCCCCTCCGACGGCCCCGTAATGC
AGAAGAAGACTCTGGGCTGGGAGCCCTCCACCGAGAGACTGTACCCCAGAGACGGCGTGCTGAAGGGCGA
GATCCACAAGGCGCTGAAGCTGAAGGGCGGCGGCCACTACCTGGTGGAGTTCAAGTCAATCTACATGGCC
AAGAAGCCCGTGAAGCTGCCCGGCTACTACTACGTGGACTCCAAGCTGGACATCACCTCCCACAACGAGG
ACTACACCGTGGTGGAGCAGTACGAGAGAGCCGAGGCCAGACACCACCTGTTCTTAATTCCAGTTCCAAC
GCGTGATCTTGAGAAGCCATTCAACGTCATCAAGCCCTTCATGAGATTCAAGGTGCACATGGAGGGCTCC
GTGAACGGCCACGAGTTCGAGATCGAGGGCGAGGGCGAGGGCAAGCCCTACGAGGGCACCCAGACCGCCA
AGCTGCAGGTGACCAAGGGCGGCCCCCTGCCCTTCGCCTGGGACATCCTGTCCCCCCAGTTCCAGTACGG
CTCCAAGGTGTACGTGAAGCACCCCGCCGACATCCCCGACTACAAGAAGCTGTCCTTCCCCGAGGGCTTC
AAGTGGGAGAGAGTGATGAACTTCGAGGACGGCGGCGTGGTGACCGTGACCCAGGACTCCTCCCTGCAGG
ACGGCACCTTCATCTACCACGTGAAGTTCATCGGCGTGAACTTCCCCTCCGACGGCCCCGTAATGCAGAA
GAAGACTCTGGGCTGGGAGCCCTCCACCGAGAGACTGTACCCCAGAGACGGCGTGCTGAAGGGCGAGATC
CACAAGGCGCTGAAGCTGAAGGGCGGCGGCCACTACCTGGTGGAGTTCAAGTCAATCTACATGGCCAAGA
AGCCCGTGAAGCTGCCCGGCTACTACTACGTGGACTCCAAGCTGGACATCACCTCCCACAACGAGGACTA
CACCGTGGTGGAGCAGTACGAGAGAGCCGAGGCCAGACACCACCTGTTCTTAATTGTCGTTCTGAACAGA
GCTGAGACTCCATTGCCATTGGATCCAACCGGTAAGGTCAAGGCTGAGCTGGATACTAGGCCTAGGTGAG
GCGCGCCACTTCTAAATAAGCGAATTTCTTATGATTTATGATTTTTATTATTAAATAAGTTATAAAAAAA
ATAAGTGTATACAAATTTTAAAGTGACTCTTAGGTTTTAAAACGAAAATTCTTATTCTTGAGTAACTCTT
TCCTGTAGGTCAGGTTGCTTTCTCAGGTATAGTATGAGGTCGCTCTTATTGACCACACCTCTACCGGCAG
ATCCGCTAGGGATAACAGGGTAATATCTGCAGGTCGACAACCCTTAATATAACTTCGTATAATGTATGCT
ATACGAAGTTATTAGGTCTAGAGCGGCCGCGGAACGATCATTCACTATATATATATCAATTTATATATAC
GTATGTGTAATTGAAGAAAGATACGTTTTTTCCTCTATTGAGAGGCCTGCTGGATGAATAGCTTTACCTT
TTCTAAATCCTTGATACCATCAGTCTCTACTCCTCCACTTACATCGACACCGATCGCATTTGGTAACATA
TTAATGGCAACAGAAACGTTATCAGGATTCAATCCACCAGCGATAATGAATTTTATCTCGGGATGACTTG
CAGACCAACTGGAAATTGCACTCCAATTCAATTTCTCACCAGTGCCACCTTCACCAGAATCGAACAACGT
CAGCACATTGTCTACGTGTTCATACAGGTCCAGTAGTAATTCACAATCCTGTGGGAACTGGAACCTCTTA
ATGATTGGAATTGAAGATGGGATCAAAGATCTGTATTCTTTAATATCTTCATCTCCATGTAATTGTATCA
CATCTAGATTATATTCGTGGTACAGTTGAAGGACATCATCAACGGACTGATTTCTAAACACCCCGACTAG
TTTAGTACCTTTCACGTTCTCTTGTTGGTGAACTGCAGTTGAAATACCTTTCGCAACAGATGAGTCAATG
GTTCTTTTCCTACCGGGAACACAAATGATACCTAAGTAATCAGCACCATCATCCACAGCAGTCTTTGCAG
CTTCAACGGTTTGCAAACCACACACTTTAACGAGCATCACAGTAGATTTCGCAAGAGGGTAGCTCGCTCA
GAGTACCCAAGTAAATGATTAGTAAACTGATGTTTGATAGTTCAATTTTTCAATGAAATAACCTTATATT
AAAATTGATATTACTATTATACAAAAATAAAGAATAAAGGATTTGAGTTTATACATAAAATACCATTATT
ATTTGTTCAGTGAGAGATACTGGGGTATATGGGATGTGTGTAGTGATACCATGCAATCATGTATCAAACA
TGGGCCCGGTACCGAGCTCTCGAGAACCCTTAATATAACTTCGTATAATGTATGCTATACGAAGTTATTA
GGTGATATCAGATCCACTAGTGGCCTATGCGGCCGCGGATCTGCCGGTCTCCCTATAGTGAGTCGTATTA
ATTTCGATAAGCCAGGTTAACCTGCATTAATGAATCGGCCAACGCGCGGGGAGAGGCGGTTTGCGTATTG
GGCGCTCTTCCGCTTCCTCGCTCACTGACTCGCTGCGCTCGGTCGTTCGGCTGCGGCGAGCGGTATCAGC
TCACTCAAAGGCGGTAATACGGTTATCCACAGAATCAGGGGATAACGCAGGAAAGAACATGTGAGCAAAA
GGCCAGCAAAAGGCCAGGAACCGTAAAAAGGCCGCGTTGCTGGCGTTTTTCCATAGGCTCCGCCCCCCTG
ACGAGCATCACAAAAATCGACGCTCAAGTCAGAGGTGGCGAAACCCGACAGGACTATAAAGATACCAGGC
GTTTCCCCCTGGAAGCTCCCTCGTGCGCTCTCCTGTTCCGACCCTGCCGCTTACCGGATACCTGTCCGCC
TTTCTCCCTTCGGGAAGCGTGGCGCTTTCTCATAGCTCACGCTGTAGGTATCTCAGTTCGGTGTAGGTCG
TTCGCTCCAAGCTGGGCTGTGTGCACGAACCCCCCGTTCAGCCCGACCGCTGCGCCTTATCCGGTAACTA
TCGTCTTGAGTCCAACCCGGTAAGACACGACTTATCGCCACTGGCAGCAGCCACTGGTAACAGGATTAGC
AGAGCGAGGTATGTAGGCGGTGCTACAGAGTTCTTGAAGTGGTGGCCTAACTACGGCTACACTAGAAGAA
CAGTATTTGGTATCTGCGCTCTGCTGAAGCCAGTTACCTTCGGAAAAAGAGTTGGTAGCTCTTGATCCGG
CAAACAAACCACCGCTGGTAGCGGTGGTTTTTTTGTTTGCAAGCAGCAGATTACGCGCAGAAAAAAAGGA
TCTCAAGAAGATCCTTTGATCTTTTCTACGGGGTCTGACGCTCAGTGGAACGAAAACTCACGTTAAGGGA
TTTTGGTCATGAGATTATCAAAAAGGATCTTCACCTAGATCCTTTTAAATTAAAAATGAAGTTTTAAATC
AATCTAAAGTATATATGAGTAAACTTGGTCTGACAGTTACCAATGCTTAATCAGTGAGGCACCTATCTCA
GCGATCTGTCTATTTCGTTCATCCATAGTTGCCTGACTCCCCGTCGTGTAGATAACTACGATACGGGAGG
GCTTACCATCTGGCCCCAGTGCTGCAATGATACCGCGAGACCCACGCTCACCGGCTCCAGATTTATCAGC
AATAAACCAGCCAGCCGGAAGGGCCGAGCGCAGAAGTGGTCGTGCAACTTTATCCGCCTCCATCCAGTCT
ATTAATTGTTGCCGGGAAGCTAGAGTAAGTAGTTCGCCAGTTAATAGTTTGCGCAACGTTGTTGCCATTG
CTACAGGCATCGTGGTGTCACGCTCGTCGTTTGGTATGGCTTCATTCAGCTCCGGTTCCCAACGATCAAG
GCGAGTTACATGATCCCCCATGTTGTGCAAAAAAGCGGTTAGCTCCTTCGGTCCTCCGATCGTTGTCAGA
AGTAAGTTGGCCGCAGTGTTATCACTCATGGTTATGGCAGCACTGCATAATTCTCTTACTGTCATGCCAT
CCGTAAGATGCTTTTCTGTGACTGGTGAGTACTCAACCAAGTCATTCTGAGAATAGTGTATGCGGCGACC
GAGTTGCTCTTGCCCGGCGTCAATACGGGATAATACCGCGCCACATAGCAGAACTTTAAAAGTGCTCATC
ATTGGAAAACGTTCTTCGGGGCGAAAACTCTCAAGGATCTTACCGCTGTTGAGATCCAGTTCGATGTAAC
CCACTCGTGCACCCAACTGATCTTCAGCATCTTTTACTTTCACCAGCGTTTCTGGGTGAGCAAAAACAGG
AAGGCAAAATGCCGCAAAAAAGGGAATAAGGGCGACACGGAAATGTTGAATACTCATACTCTTCCTTTTT
CAATATTATTGAAGCATTTATCAGGGTTATTGTCTCATGAGCGGATACATATTTGAATGTATTTAGAAAA
ATAAACAAATAGGGGTTCCGCGCACATTTCCCCGAAAAGTGCCACCTGACGTCTAAGAAACCATTATTAT
CATGACATTAACCTATAAAAATAGGCGTATCACGAGGCCCTTTCGTCTCGCGCGTTTCGGTGATGACGGT
GAAAACCTCTGACACATGCAGCTCCCGGAGACGGTCACAGCTTGTCTGTAAGCGGATGCCGGGAGCAGAC
AAGCCCGTCAGGGCGCGTCAGCGGGTGTTGGCGGGTGTCGGGGCTGGCTTAACTATGCGGCATCAGAGCA
GATTGTACTGAGAGTGCACCATATGGACATATTGTCGTTAGAACGCGGCTACAATTAATACATAACCTTA
TGTATCATACACATACGATTTAGGTGACACTATA
Features (pLannotate 1.2.2; 17 found; start..end, strand, type, name):
    154..816     +  CDS            YP174_YEAST: Experimental evidence at protein level: Swiss-Prot protein existence level 1. Specialized component of the nuclear membrane that may be involved in the connection of the spindle pole body (SPB) to the nuclear envelope. From Saccharomyces cerevisiae (strain ATCC 204508 / S288c) (Baker's yeast).
    911..927     +  promoter       ARG4 promoter (fragment): S. cerevisiae ARG4
   1026..2336    +  CDS            VPS4 (sequence partly withheld): VPS4_YEAST - Also known as CSC1, DID6, END13, GRD13, VPL4, VPT10. Experimental evidence at protein level: Swiss-Prot protein existence level 1. Involved in the transport of biosynthetic membrane proteins from the prevacuolar/endosomal compartment to the vacuole. Required for multivesicular body (MVB) protein sorting. Catalyzes the ATP-dependent dissociation of class E VPS proteins from endosomal membranes, such as the disassembly of the ESCRT-III complex. From Saccharomyces cerevisiae (strain ATCC 204508 / S288c) (Baker's yeast).
   2388..3773    +  CDS            tdimer2(12): tdimer2(12) is a basic (constitutively fluorescent) orange fluorescent protein published in 2002, derived from Discosoma sp.. It has low acid sensitivity.
   3774..3851    +  CDS            aspS (fragment): SYD_THEKO - Experimental evidence at protein level: Swiss-Prot protein existence level 1. Catalyzes the attachment of L-aspartate to tRNA(Asp) in a two-step reaction: L-aspartate is first activated by ATP to form Asp- AMP and then transferred to the acceptor end of tRNA(Asp). Is specific for tRNA(Asp) since it aspartylates tRNA(Asn) 3 orders of magnitude less efficiently than tRNA(Asp). From Thermococcus kodakarensis (strain ATCC BAA-918 / JCM 12380 / KOD1) (Pyrococcus kodakaraensis (strain KOD1)).
   3881..4068    +  terminator     ADH1 terminator: S. cerevisiae ADH1; transcription terminator for the S. cerevisiae alcohol dehydrogenase 1 (ADH1) gene
   4120..4153    -  protein_bind   loxP: Cre-mediated recombination occurs in the 8-bp core sequence (GCATACAT). Cre recombinase
   4249..4878    -  CDS            TRP1: TRPF_KLULA - Protein inferred from homology: Swiss-Prot protein existence level 3. From Kluyveromyces lactis (strain ATCC 8585 / CBS 2359 / DSM 70799 / NBRC 1267 / NRRL Y-1140 / WM37) (Yeast) (Candida sphaerica).
   5156..5189    -  protein_bind   loxP: Cre-mediated recombination occurs in the 8-bp core sequence (GCATACAT). Cre recombinase
   5243..5261    -  promoter       T7 promoter: promoter for bacteriophage T7 RNA polymerase
   5283..5336    -  CDS            lacI (fragment): lac repressor; lacI; The lac repressor binds to the lac operator to inhibit transcription in E. coli. This inhibition can be relieved by adding lactose or isopropyl-β-D-thiogalactopyranoside (IPTG).
   5519..6107    -  rep_origin     ori: high-copy-number ColE1/pMB1/pBR322/pUC origin of replication
   6278..7138    -  CDS            AmpR: β-lactamase; bla; confers resistance to ampicillin, carbenicillin, and related antibiotics
   7139..7243    -  promoter       AmpR promoter: bla
   7338..7373    +  CDS            rop (fragment): Rop protein, which maintains plasmids at low copy number; rop
   7475..7526    +  misc_feature   bom (fragment): basis of mobility region from pBR322
   7589..2       +  promoter       SP6 promoter (across the origin): promoter for bacteriophage SP6 RNA polymerase
