[The description below was written by a language model from this plasmid's Addgene catalogue record and pLannotate feature annotations shown in this document.]
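Description:
ZJOM43 is a yeast integrating expression plasmid built on the Clhn-DuDre-Trp backbone and designed to place an extra, fluorescently tagged copy of the Saccharomyces cerevisiae VPS4 gene into the genome. It is propagated in E. coli through a high-copy ColE1/pUC-type origin with ampicillin resistance (AmpR under its own bla promoter). No yeast replication origin (2μ or CEN/ARS) is annotated, consistent with its stated use as an integrating construct. Selection in yeast relies on the Kluyveromyces lactis TRP1 auxotrophic marker, which is flanked by two loxP sites, so in principle the marker could be excised by Cre recombinase after integration. Short T7 and SP6 promoter sequences and small lacI, rop and bom fragments are backbone remnants.

The payload, named p1k-VPS4-DuDre, comprises the VPS4 coding sequence fused at its C terminus to DuDre, which the annotation matches to a tandem-dimer DsRed-derived orange-red fluorescent protein (tdimer2(12)), followed by the ADH1 terminator. The promoter is not explicitly annotated. The "p1k" name and the roughly one kilobase of yeast sequence upstream of the VPS4 start, which includes part of the adjacent open reading frame YPR174C, suggest that native upstream VPS4 sequence drives expression, though the record does not state this outright. The short ARG4 promoter and aspS hits are likely incidental matches. VPS4 is the AAA-ATPase that disassembles ESCRT-III at multivesicular bodies, so the fusion serves as a red marker for the late endosome. It belongs to a validated set of fluorescent organelle markers for budding yeast, suited to colocalisation imaging.
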