Addgene plasmid #133652: ZJOM43
Purpose: Integration of VPS4-DuDre as an additional copy in genome, use auxotrophic marker TRP1(Kluyveromyces lactis). Marker for yeast late endosome.
Depositing lab: Zhiping Xie. Depositing organization: Shanghai Jiao Tong University. Publication: A Validated Set of Fluorescent-Protein-Based Markers for Major Organelles in Yeast (Saccharomyces cerevisiae). Zhu J, Zhang ZT, Tang SW, Zhao BS, Li H, Song JZ, Li D, Xie Z. MBio. 2019 Sep 3;10(5). pii: mBio.01691-19. doi: 10.1128/mBio.01691-19. PubMed 31481383.
Backbone
  Vector backbone: Clhn-DuDre-Trp
  Vector type: Yeast Expression
Growth in bacteria
  Bacterial resistance: Ampicillin, 100 μg/mL
  Growth temperature: 37°C
  Growth strain: DH5alpha
  Copy number: Unknown
Gene/Insert
  Gene/Insert name: p1k-VPS4-DuDre
  Species: S. cerevisiae (budding yeast)
  Insert size (bp): 2300
  Entrez Gene: VPS4 (a.k.a. YPR173C, CSC1, DID6, END13, GRD13, VPL4, VPT10)
  Tag / fusion protein: DuDre (C terminal on insert)
  Cloning method: Gibson Cloning
Terms and licenses: Academic/Nonprofit Terms; Industry Terms: Not Available to Industry
How to cite: ZJOM43 was a gift from Zhiping Xie (Addgene plasmid # 133652 ; http://n2t.net/addgene:133652 ; RRID:Addgene_133652)
